>Addgene plasmid #170177 | pAAV-TRE-ChroME2s-ST-P2A-NLS-mRuby3 | addgene full sequence | sequence record 338764 | Addgene NGS Result
CCTGCAGGCAGCTGCGCGCTCGCTCGCTCACTGAGGCCGCCCGGGCGTCGGGCGACCTTTGGTCGCCCGG
CCTCAGTGAGCGAGCGAGCGCGCAGAGAGGGAGTGGCCAACTCCATCACTAGGGGTTCCTGCGGCCGCAC
GCGTATCAAGTGCCACCTGACGTCTCCCTATCAGTGATAGAGAAGTCGACACGTCTCGAGCTCCCTATCA
GTGATAGAGAAGGTACGTCTAGAACGTCTCCCTATCAGTGATAGAGAAGTCGACACGTCTCGAGCTCCCT
ATCAGTGATAGAGAAGGTACGTCTAGAACGTCTCCCTATCAGTGATAGAGAAGTCGACACGTCTCGAGCT
CCCTATCAGTGATAGAGAAGGTACGTCTAGAACGTCTCCCTATCAGTGATAGAGAAGTCGACACGTCTCG
AGCTCCCTATCAGTGATAGAGAAGCTACCCCCTATATAAGCAGAGCTCGTTTAGTGAACCGTCAGATCGC
CTGGAGACGCCATCCACGCTGTTTTGACCTCCATAGAAGACACCGGGACCGATCCAGCCTGGATCCGGTA
CCATGGAAACAGCCGCCACAATGACCCACGCCTTTATCTCAGCCGTGCCTAGCGCCGAAGCCACAATTAG
AGGCCTGCTGAGCGCCGCAGCAGTGGTGACACCAGCAGCAGACGCTCACGGAGAAACCTCTAACGCCACA
ACAGCCGGAGCCGATCACGGTTGCTTCCCCCACATCAACCACGGAACCGAGCTGCAGCACAAGATCGCAG
TGGGACTCCAGTGGTTCACCGTGATCGTGGCTATCGTGCAGCTCATCTTCTACGGTTGGCACAGCTTCAA
GGCCACAACCGGCTGGGAGGAGGTCTACGTCTGCGTGATCGAGCTCGTCAAGTGCTTCATCGAGCTGTTC
CACGAGGTCGACAGCCCAGCCACAGTGTACCAGACCAACGGAGGAGCCGTGATTTGGCTGCGGTACAGCG
AGTGGCTCCTGACTTGCCCCGTGATCCTGATCCACCTGAGCAACCTGACCGGACTGCACGAAGAGTACAG
CAAGCGGACCATGACCATCCTGGTGACCGACATCGGCAACATCGTGTGGGGGATCACAGCCGCCTTTACA
AAGGGCCCCCTGAAGATCCTGTTCTTCATGATCGGCCTGTTCTACGGCGTGACTTGCTTCTTCCAGATCG
CCAAGGTGTATATCGAGAGCTACCACACCCTGCCCAAAGGCGTCTGCCGGAAGATTTGCAAGATCATGGC
CTACGTCTTCTTCTGCTCTTGGCTGATGTTCCCCGTGATGTTCATCGCCGGACACGAGGGACTGGGCCTG
ATCACACCTTACACCAGCGGAATCGGCCACCTGATCCTGGATCTGATCGCCAAGAACACTTGGGGCTTCC
TGGGCCACCACCTGAGAGTGAAGATCCACGAGCACATCCTGATCCACGGCGACATCCGGAAGACAACCAC
CATCAACGTGGCCGGCGAGAACATGGAGATCGAGACCTTCGTCGACGAGGAGGAGGAGGGAGGAGTGGCA
CCGGTAGATTACAAAGACGATGACGATAAGCAGTCCCAGCCCATCCTCAACACCAAGGAGATGGCCCCGC
AGAGCAAGCCTCCAGAGGAGCTGGAGATGAGCAGCATGCCCAGCCCCGTGGCCCCTCTGCCCGCACGCAC
GGAGGGCGTCATCGACATGCGGAGCATGTCCAGCATTGACAGCTTCATCAGCTGTGCCACGGACTTCCCT
GAAGCCACCAGATTCGCGGCAGGAAGCGGAGCTACTAACTTCAGCCTGCTGAAGCAGGCTGGAGACGTGG
AGGAGAACCCTGGACCTACTAGTGCACCCAAGAAGAAGAGGAAGGTGGCGGCCGCTATGGTGTCTAAGGG
CGAAGAGCTGATCAAGGAAAATATGCGTATGAAGGTGGTCATGGAAGGTTCGGTCAACGGCCACCAATTC
AAATGCACAGGTGAAGGAGAAGGCAGACCGTACGAGGGAGTGCAAACCATGAGGATCAAAGTCATCGAGG
GAGGACCCCTGCCATTTGCCTTTGACATTCTTGCCACGTCGTTCATGTATGGCAGCCGTACCTTTATCAA
GTACCCGGCCGACATCCCTGATTTCTTTAAACAGTCCTTTCCTGAGGGTTTTACTTGGGAAAGAGTTACG
AGATACGAAGATGGTGGAGTCGTCACCGTCACGCAGGACACCAGCCTTGAGGATGGCGAGCTCGTCTACA
ACGTCAAGGTCAGAGGGGTAAACTTTCCCTCCAATGGTCCCGTGATGCAGAAGAAGACCAAGGGTTGGGA
GCCTAATACAGAGATGATGTATCCAGCAGATGGTGGTCTGAGAGGATACACTGACATCGCACTGAAAGTT
GATGGTGGTGGCCATCTGCACTGCAACTTCGTGACAACTTACAGGTCAAAAAAGACCGTCGGGAACATCA
AGATGCCCGGTGTCCATGCCGTTGATCACCGCCTGGAAAGGATCGAGGAGAGTGACAATGAAACCTACGT
AGTGCAAAGAGAAGTGGCAGTTGCCAAATACAGCAACCTTGGTGGTGGCATGGACGAGCTGTACAAGTGA
ATTAAGCTTATCGATAATCAACCTCTGGATTACAAAATTTGTGAAAGATTGACTGGTATTCTTAACTATG
TTGCTCCTTTTACGCTATGTGGATACGCTGCTTTAATGCCTTTGTATCATGCTATTGCTTCCCGTATGGC
TTTCATTTTCTCCTCCTTGTATAAATCCTGGTTGCTGTCTCTTTATGAGGAGTTGTGGCCCGTTGTCAGG
CAACGTGGCGTGGTGTGCACTGTGTTTGCTGACGCAACCCCCACTGGTTGGGGCATTGCCACCACCTGTC
AGCTCCTTTCCGGGACTTTCGCTTTCCCCCTCCCTATTGCCACGGCGGAACTCATCGCCGCCTGCCTTGC
CCGCTGCTGGACAGGGGCTCGGCTGTTGGGCACTGACAATTCCGTGGTGTTGTCGGGGAAATCATCGTCC
TTTCCTTGGCTGCTCGCCTATGTTGCCACCTGGATTCTGCGCGGGACGTCCTTCTGCTACGTCCCTTCGG
CCCTCAATCCAGCGGACCTTCCTTCCCGCGGCCTGCTGCCGGCTCTGCGGCCTCTTCCGCGTCTTCGCCT
TCGCCCTCAGACGAGTCGGATCTCCCTTTGGGCCGCCTCCCCGCATCGATACCGAGCGCTGCTCGAGAGA
TCTACGGGTGGCATCCCTGTGACCCCTCCCCAGTGCCTCTCCTGGCCCTGGAAGTTGCCACTCCAGTGCC
CACCAGCCTTGTCCTAATAAAATTAAGTTGCATCATTTTGTCTGACTAGGTGTCCTTCTATAATATTATG
GGGTGGAGGGGGGTGGTATGGAGCAAGGGGCAAGTTGGGAAGACAACCTGTAGGGCCTGCGGGGTCTATT
GGGAACCAAGCTGGAGTGCAGTGGCACAATCTTGGCTCACTGCAATCTCCGCCTCCTGGGTTCAAGCGAT
TCTCCTGCCTCAGCCTCCCGAGTTGTTGGGATTCCAGGCATGCATGACCAGGCTCAGCTAATTTTTGTTT
TTTTGGTAGAGACGGGGTTTCACCATATTGGCCAGGCTGGTCTCCAACTCCTAATCTCAGGTGATCTACC
CACCTTGGCCTCCCAAATTGCTGGGATTACAGGCGTGAACCACTGCTCCCTTCCCTGTCCTTCTGATTTT
GTAGGTAACCACGTGCGGACCGAGCGGCCGCAGGAACCCCTAGTGATGGAGTTGGCCACTCCCTCTCTGC
GCGCTCGCTCGCTCACTGAGGCCGGGCGACCAAAGGTCGCCCGACGCCCGGGCTTTGCCCGGGCGGCCTC
AGTGAGCGAGCGAGCGCGCAGCTGCCTGCAGGGGCGCCTGATGCGGTATTTTCTCCTTACGCATCTGTGC
GGTATTTCACACCGCATA
[95 nt withheld, positions 3939-4033]
T
[46 nt withheld, positions 4035-4080]
C
[141 nt withheld, positions 4082-4222]
CCTTTGACGTTGGAGTCCACGTTCTTT
[37 nt withheld, positions 4250-4286]
ACTCTATCTCGGGCTATTCTTTTGATTTATAAGGGATTTTGCCGATTTCGGTCTATTGGTTAAAAAATGA
GCTGATTTAACAAAAATTTAACGCGAATTTTAACAAAATATTAACGTTTACAATTTTATGGTGCACTCTC
AGTACAATCTGCTCTGATGCCGCATAGTTAAGCCAGCCCCGACACCCGCCAACACCCGCTGACGCGCCCT
GACGGGCTTGTCTGCTCCCGGCATCCGCTTACAGACAAGCTGTGACCGTCTCCGGGAGCTGCATGTGTCA
GAGGTTTTCACCGTCATCACCGAAACGCGCGAGACGAAAGGGCCTCGTGATACGCCTATTTTTATAGGTT
AATGTCATGATAATAATGGTTTCTTAGACGTCAGGTGGCACTTTTCGGGGAAATGTGCGCGGAACCCCTA
TTTGTTTATTTTTCTAAATACATTCAAATATGTATCCGCTCATGAGACAATAACCCTGATAAATGCTTCA
ATAATATTGAAAAAGGAAGAGTATGAGTATTCAACATTTCCGTGTCGCCCTTATTCCCTTTTTTGCGGCA
TTTTGCCTTCCTGTTTTTGCTCACCCAGAAACGCTGGTGAAAGTAAAAGATGCTGAAGATCAGTTGGGTG
CACGAGTGGGTTACATCGAACTGGATCTCAACAGCGGTAAGATCCTTGAGAGTTTTCGCCCCGAAGAACG
TTTTCCAATGATGAGCACTTTTAAAGTTCTGCTATGTGGCGCGGTATTATCCCGTATTGACGCCGGGCAA
GAGCAACTCGGTCGCCGCATACACTATTCTCAGAATGACTTGGTTGAGTACTCACCAGTCACAGAAAAGC
ATCTTACGGATGGCATGACAGTAAGAGAATTATGCAGTGCTGCCATAACCATGAGTGATAACACTGCGGC
CAACTTACTTCTGACAACGATCGGAGGACCGAAGGAGCTAACCGCTTTTTTGCACAACATGGGGGATCAT
GTAACTCGCCTTGATCGTTGGGAACCGGAGCTGAATGAAGCCATACCAAACGACGAGCGTGACACCACGA
TGCCTGTAGCAATGGCAACAACGTTGCGCAAACTATTAACTGGCGAACTACTTACTCTAGCTTCCCGGCA
ACAATTAATAGACTGGATGGAGGCGGATAAAGTTGCAGGACCACTTCTGCGCTCGGCCCTTCCGGCTGGC
TGGTTTATTGCTGATAAATCTGGAGCCGGTGAGCGTGGGTCTCGCGGTATCATTGCAGCACTGGGGCCAG
ATGGTAAGCCCTCCCGTATCGTAGTTATCTACACGACGGGGAGTCAGGCAACTATGGATGAACGAAATAG
ACAGATCGCTGAGATAGGTGCCTCACTGATTAAGCATTGGTAACTGTCAGACCAAGTTTACTCATATATA
CTTTAGATTGATTTAAAACTTCATTTTTAATTTAAAAGGATCTAGGTGAAGATCCTTTTTGATAATCTCA
TGACCAAAATCCCTTAACGTGAGTTTTCGTTCCACTGAGCGTCAGACCCCGTAGAAAAGATCAAAGGATC
TTCTTGAGATCCTTTTTTTCTGCGCGTAATCTGCTGCTTGCAAACAAAAAAACCACCGCTACCAGCGGTG
GTTTGTTTGCCGGATCAAGAGCTACCAACTCTTTTTCCGAAGGTAACTGGCTTCAGCAGAGCGCAGATAC
CAAATACTGTTCTTCTAGTGTAGCCGTAGTTAGGCCACCACTTCAAGAACTCTGTAGCACCGCCTACATA
CCTCGCTCTGCTAATCCTGTTACCAGTGGCTGCTGCCAGTGGCGATAAGTCGTGTCTTACCGGGTTGGAC
TCAAGACGATAGTTACCGGATAAGGCGCAGCGGTCGGGCTGAACGGGGGGTTCGTGCACACAGCCCAGCT
TGGAGCGAACGACCTACACCGAACTGAGATACCTACAGCGTGAGCTATGAGAAAGCGCCACGCTTCCCGA
AGGGAGAAAGGCGGACAGGTATCCGGTAAGCGGCAGGGTCGGAACAGGAGAGCGCACGAGGGAGCTTCCA
GGGGGAAACGCCTGGTATCTTTATAGTCCTGTCGGGTTTCGCCACCTCTGACTTGAGCGTCGATTTTTGT
GATGCTCGTCAGGGGGGCGGAGCCTATGGAAAAACGCCAGCAACGCGGCCTTTTTACGGTTCCTGGCCTT
TTGCTGGCCTTTTGCTCACATGT
Features (pLannotate 1.2.2; 24 found; start..end, strand, type, name):
     12..39      +  repeat_region  AAV2 ITR (fragment): inverted terminal repeat of adeno-associated virus serotype 2 inverted
     68..95      +  repeat_region  AAV2 ITR (fragment): inverted terminal repeat of adeno-associated virus serotype 2 inverted
    164..184     +  promoter       tight TRE promoter (fragment): Tet-responsive promoter PTight, consisting of seven tet operator sequences followed by the minimal CMV promoter
    201..221     +  promoter       tight TRE promoter (fragment): Tet-responsive promoter PTight, consisting of seven tet operator sequences followed by the minimal CMV promoter
    238..258     +  promoter       tight TRE promoter (fragment): Tet-responsive promoter PTight, consisting of seven tet operator sequences followed by the minimal CMV promoter
    275..295     +  promoter       tight TRE promoter (fragment): Tet-responsive promoter PTight, consisting of seven tet operator sequences followed by the minimal CMV promoter
    312..332     +  promoter       tight TRE promoter (fragment): Tet-responsive promoter PTight, consisting of seven tet operator sequences followed by the minimal CMV promoter
    349..369     +  promoter       tight TRE promoter (fragment): Tet-responsive promoter PTight, consisting of seven tet operator sequences followed by the minimal CMV promoter
    386..406     +  promoter       tight TRE promoter (fragment): Tet-responsive promoter PTight, consisting of seven tet operator sequences followed by the minimal CMV promoter
    423..443     +  promoter       tight TRE promoter (fragment): Tet-responsive promoter PTight, consisting of seven tet operator sequences followed by the minimal CMV promoter
    451..496     +  promoter       TRE3GV promoter (fragment): 3rd-generation Tet-responsive promoter that can be activated by binding of Tet-On® 3G, optimized for retroviral and lentiviral vectors
   1189..1216    +  CDS            CoChR (fragment): high-photocurrent channelrhodopsin from Chloromonas oogama (Shemesh et al., 2017)
   1571..1768    +  CDS            Kcnb1 (fragment): KCNB1_RAT - Experimental evidence at protein level: Swiss-Prot protein existence level 1. Voltage-gated potassium channel that mediates transmembrane potassium transport in excitable membranes, primarily in the brain, but also in the pancreas and cardiovascular system. Contributes to the regulation of the action potential (AP) repolarization, duration and frequency of repetitive AP firing in neurons, muscle cells and endocrine cells and plays a role in homeostatic attenuation of electrical excitability throughout the brain (PubMed:10024359, PubMed:10618149, PubMed:12451110, PubMed:17379638, Pu
   1877..2587    +  CDS            mRuby3: mRuby3 is a basic (constitutively fluorescent) red fluorescent protein published in 2016, derived from Entacmaea quadricolor. It has low acid sensitivity.
   2606..3194    +  misc_feature   WPRE: woodchuck hepatitis virus posttranscriptional regulatory element
   3226..3702    +  polyA_signal   hGH poly(A) signal: human growth hormone polyadenylation signal
   3742..3882    +  repeat_region  AAV2 ITR: inverted terminal repeat of adeno-associated virus serotype 2 inverted
   3887..3938    -  misc_feature   bom (fragment): basis of mobility region from pBR322
   3957..4412    +  rep_origin     f1 ori (sequence partly withheld): f1 bacteriophage origin of replication; arrow indicates direction of (+) strand synthesis
   4413..4462    -  misc_feature   bom (fragment): basis of mobility region from pBR322
   4564..4599    -  CDS            rop (fragment): Rop protein, which maintains plasmids at low copy number; rop
   4694..4798    +  promoter       AmpR promoter: bla
   4799..5659    +  CDS            AmpR: β-lactamase; bla; confers resistance to ampicillin, carbenicillin, and related antibiotics
   5830..6418    +  rep_origin     ori: high-copy-number ColE1/pMB1/pBR322/pUC origin of replication
