[The description below was written by a language model from this plasmid's Addgene catalogue record and pLannotate feature annotations shown in this document.]
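Description:
pAAV-TRE-ChroME2s-ST-P2A-NLS-mRuby3 is an adeno-associated virus transfer plasmid for mammalian expression, built on a pAAV backbone of about 6.5 kb. It is propagated in bacteria through a high-copy ColE1/pUC-type origin and selected with ampicillin via the β-lactamase gene. An f1 phage origin is also present, along with small remnants of pBR322 bom and rop sequences. The expression cassette is flanked by AAV2 inverted terminal repeats, which allow it to be packaged into recombinant AAV particles. The downstream ITR is annotated in full, whereas only short fragments of the upstream ITR were detected in the sequencing result. The recorded growth strain, NEB Stable, is a strain commonly chosen for repeat-containing plasmids such as those carrying ITRs.

Expression is driven by a tetracycline-responsive (TRE) promoter, annotated as a series of tet operator repeats followed by a minimal promoter segment. Transcription therefore depends on a tetracycline-controlled transactivator supplied separately, since none is encoded on this plasmid. The open reading frame encodes ChroME2s, a cation channelrhodopsin; a short match to CoChR from Chloromonas oogama is annotated within this region. It is fused to a soma-targeting (ST) motif, which is annotated as a fragment of the Kv2.1 potassium channel (Kcnb1) and restricts the opsin to the neuronal soma and proximal dendrites. A P2A self-cleaving peptide, named in the record but not annotated in the feature table, separates the opsin from mRuby3 carrying a nuclear localisation signal, so expressing cells are marked by red nuclei without a fluorophore fused to the channel. A WPRE and the human growth hormone polyadenylation signal follow to enhance transcript stability and processing. The construct is intended for viral delivery of a soma-restricted excitatory opsin for spatially and temporally precise optogenetic activation of neurons.
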