Addgene plasmid #170177: pAAV-TRE-ChroME2s-ST-P2A-NLS-mRuby3
Purpose: Cation channelrhodopsin ChroME2s targeted to the neuronal soma and proximal dendrites and separated from nuclear mRuby3 by P2A in a viral vector
Depositing lab: Hillel Adesnik. Depositing organization: University of California, Berkeley. Publication: High-performance microbial opsins for spatially and temporally precise perturbations of large neuronal networks. Sridharan S, Gajowa MA, Ogando MB, Jagadisan UK, Abdeladim L, Sadahiro M, Bounds HA, Hendricks WD, Turney TS, Tayler I, Gopakumar K, Oldenburg IA, Brohawn SG, Adesnik H. Neuron. 2022 Jan 27. pii: S0896-6273(22)00008-3. doi: 10.1016/j.neuron.2022.01.008. PubMed 35120626.
Backbone
  Vector backbone: pAAV
  Vector type: Mammalian Expression, AAV
Growth in bacteria
  Bacterial resistance: Ampicillin, 100 μg/mL
  Growth temperature: 37°C
  Growth strain: NEB Stable
  Copy number: Unknown
Gene/Insert
  Gene/Insert name: ChroME2s-ST-P2A-NLS-mRuby3
Terms and licenses: Academic/Nonprofit Terms; Industry Terms: Not Available to Industry
How to cite: pAAV-TRE-ChroME2s-ST-P2A-NLS-mRuby3 was a gift from Hillel Adesnik (Addgene plasmid # 170177 ; http://n2t.net/addgene:170177 ; RRID:Addgene_170177)
